>Addgene plasmid #80041 | pCMV-EPN-01*(ΔI) | depositor full sequence | sequence record 150312 | pCMV-EPN-01*(ΔI) sequence 6305 bps
GACGGATCGGGAGATCTCCCGATCCCCTATGGTGCACTCTCAGTACAATCTGCTCTGATGCCGCATAGTT
AAGCCAGTATCTGCTCCCTGCTTGTGTGTTGGAGGTCGCTGAGTAGTGCGCGAGCAAAATTTAAGCTACA
ACAAGGCAAGGCTTGACCGACAATTGCATGAAGAATCTGCTTAGGGTTAGGCGTTTTGCGCTGCTTCGCG
ATGTACGGGCCAGATATACGCGTTGACATTGATTATTGACTAGTTATTAATAGTAATCAATTACGGGGTC
ATTAGTTCATAGCCCATATATGGAGTTCCGCGTTACATAACTTACGGTAAATGGCCCGCCTGGCTGACCG
CCCAACGACCCCCGCCCATTGACGTCAATAATGACGTATGTTCCCATAGTAACGCCAATAGGGACTTTCC
ATTGACGTCAATGGGTGGAGTATTTACGGTAAACTGCCCACTTGGCAGTACATCAAGTGTATCATATGCC
AAGTACGCCCCCTATTGACGTCAATGACGGTAAATGGCCCGCCTGGCATTATGCCCAGTACATGACCTTA
TGGGACTTTCCTACTTGGCAGTACATCTACGTATTAGTCATCGCTATTACCATGGTGATGCGGTTTTGGC
AGTACATCAATGGGCGTGGATAGCGGTTTGACTCACGGGGATTTCCAAGTCTCCACCCCATTGACGTCAA
TGGGAGTTTGTTTTGGCACCAAAATCAACGGGACTTTCCAAAATGTCGTAACAACTCCGCCCCATTGACG
CAAATGGGCGGTAGGCGTGTACGGTGGGAGGTCTATATAAGCAGAGCTCTCTGGCTAACTAGAGAACCCA
CTGCTTACTGGCTTATCGAAATTAATACGACTCACTATAGGGAGACCCAAGCTGGCTAGCGTTTAAACGG
GCCCTCTAGAATTATCGATCCGGAGGTACCCGGGCGGCCGCATGGGTGCGCGTGCGTCTGGTTCTAAATC
TGGCTCCGGCTCTGACTCTGGTAGCAAAATGGAAGAGCTGTTCAAGAAACACAAGATCGTTGCCGTGCTG
CGTGCCAATAGTGTGGAAGAAGCGAAAAAGAAAGCGCTGGCGGTTTTCCGGGGCGGCGTTCATCTGATTG
AAATTACCTTTACCGTGCCGGATGCGGATACCGTGATTAAGGAACTGAGCTTTCTGAAGGAAATGGGCGC
GATTATTGGTGCGGGCACCGTGACCAGCGTGGAGCAGTGCCGTAAAGCGGTGGAAAGTGGCGCCGAATTC
ATTGTGAGTCCGCACCTGGACGAGGAAATTAGCCAATTTTGCAAGGAGAAGGGTGTGTTCTATATGCCAG
GCGTTATGACCCCGACCGAACTGGTGAAAGCCATGAAACTGGGCCATACCATCTTAAAACTGTTTCCGGG
TGAGGTGGTGGGTCCGCAGTTTGTTAAAGCGATGAAAGGTCCGTTTCCGAATGTGAAATTTGTGCCAACC
GGCGGTGTTAATCTGGACAATGTGTGCGAATGGTTCAAAGCGGGCGTGCTGGCCGTGGGCGTGGGCAGCG
CGTTAGTGAAAGGCACCCCGGTGGAAGTGGCGGAAAAGGCCAAGGCGTTCGTTGAGAAGATTCGTGGCTG
CACCGAACAGAAACTGATTAGCGAAGAAGATCTGCAGTCTCGTCCGGAACCGACCGCACCGCCGGAAGAA
TCTTTCCGTTCTGGTGTTGAAACCACCACGCCACCGCAAAAACAGGAGCCGATCGACAAAGAACTGTACC
CGCTGACCTCTCTGCGTTCTCTGTTCGGTAACGACCCGTCTTCTCAGTGACTCGAGAAGCTTGCTAGCAG
ATCTTTTTCCCTCTGCCAAAAATTATGGGGACATCATGAAGCCCCTTGAGCACTTAAGTTTAAACCGCTG
ATCAGCCTCGACTGTGCCTTCTAGTTGCCAGCCATCTGTTGTTTGCCCCTCCCCCGTGCCTTCCTTGACC
CTGGAAGGTGCCACTCCCACTGTCCTTTCCTAATAAAATGAGGAAATTGCATCGCATTGTCTGAGTAGGT
GTCATTCTATTCTGGGGGGTGGGGTGGGGCAGGACAGCAAGGGGGAGGATTGGGAAGACAATAGCAGGCA
TGCTGGGGATGCGGTGGGCTCTATGGCTTCTGAGGCGGAAAGAACCAGCTGGGGCTCTAGGGGGTATCCC
C
[124 nt withheld, positions 2172-2295]
C
[91 nt withheld, positions 2297-2387]
A
[49 nt withheld, positions 2389-2437]
CCTTTGACGTTGGAGTCCACGTTCTTT
[37 nt withheld, positions 2465-2501]
ACCCTATCTCGGTCTATTCTTTTGATTTATAAGGGATTTTGCCGATTTCGGCCTATTGGTTAAAAAATGA
GCTGATTTAACAAAAATTTAACGCGAATTAATTCTGTGGAATGTGTGTCAGTTAGGGTGTGGAAAGTCCC
CAGGCTCCCCAGCAGGCAGAAGTATGCAAAGCATGCATCTCAATTAGTCAGCAACCAGGTGTGGAAAGTC
CCCAGGCTCCCCAGCAGGCAGAAGTATGCAAAGCATGCATCTCAATTAGTCAGCAACCATAGTCCCGCCC
CTAACTCCGCCCATCCCGCCCCTAACTCCGCCCAGTTCCGCCCATTCTCCGCCCCATGGCTGACTAATTT
TTTTTATTTATGCAGAGGCCGAGGCCGCCTCTGCCTCTGAGCTATTCCAGAAGTAGTGAGGAGGCTTTTT
TGGAGGCCTAGGCTTTTGCAAAAAGCTCCCGGGAGCTTGTATATCCATTTTCGGATCTGATCAAGAGACA
GGATGAGGATCGTTTCGCATGATTGAACAAGATGGATTGCACGCAGGTTCTCCGGCCGCTTGGGTGGAGA
GGCTATTCGGCTATGACTGGGCACAACAGACAATCGGCTGCTCTGATGCCGCCGTGTTCCGGCTGTCAGC
GCAGGGGCGCCCGGTTCTTTTTGTCAAGACCGACCTGTCCGGTGCCCTGAATGAACTGCAGGACGAGGCA
GCGCGGCTATCGTGGCTGGCCACGACGGGCGTTCCTTGCGCAGCTGTGCTCGACGTTGTCACTGAAGCGG
GAAGGGACTGGCTGCTATTGGGCGAAGTGCCGGGGCAGGATCTCCTGTCATCTCACCTTGCTCCTGCCGA
GAAAGTATCCATCATGGCTGATGCAATGCGGCGGCTGCATACGCTTGATCCGGCTACCTGCCCATTCGAC
CACCAAGCGAAACATCGCATCGAGCGAGCACGTACTCGGATGGAAGCCGGTCTTGTCGATCAGGATGATC
TGGACGAAGAGCATCAGGGGCTCGCGCCAGCCGAACTGTTCGCCAGGCTCAAGGCGCGCATGCCCGACGG
CGAGGATCTCGTCGTGACCCATGGCGATGCCTGCTTGCCGAATATCATGGTGGAAAATGGCCGCTTTTCT
GGATTCATCGACTGTGGCCGGCTGGGTGTGGCGGACCGCTATCAGGACATAGCGTTGGCTACCCGTGATA
TTGCTGAAGAGCTTGGCGGCGAATGGGCTGACCGCTTCCTCGTGCTTTACGGTATCGCCGCTCCCGATTC
GCAGCGCATCGCCTTCTATCGCCTTCTTGACGAGTTCTTCTGAGCGGGACTCTGGGGTTCGAAATGACCG
ACCAAGCGACGCCCAACCTGCCATCACGAGATTTCGATTCCACCGCCGCCTTCTATGAAAGGTTGGGCTT
CGGAATCGTTTTCCGGGACGCCGGCTGGATGATCCTCCAGCGCGGGGATCTCATGCTGGAGTTCTTCGCC
CACCCCAACTTGTTTATTGCAGCTTATAATGGTTACAAATAAAGCAATAGCATCACAAATTTCACAAATA
AAGCATTTTTTTCACTGCATTCTAGTTGTGGTTTGTCCAAACTCATCAATGTATCTTATCATGTCTGTAT
ACCGTCGACCTCTAGCTAGAGCTTGGCGTAATCATGGTCATAGCTGTTTCCTGTGTGAAATTGTTATCCG
CTCACAATTCCACACAACATACGAGCCGGAAGCATAAAGTGTAAAGCCTGGGGTGCCTAATGAGTGAGCT
AACTCACATTAATTGCGTTGCGCTCACTGCCCGCTTTCCAGTCGGGAAACCTGTCGTGCCAGCTGCATTA
ATGAATCGGCCAACGCGCGGGGAGAGGCGGTTTGCGTATTGGGCGCTCTTCCGCTTCCTCGCTCACTGAC
TCGCTGCGCTCGGTCGTTCGGCTGCGGCGAGCGGTATCAGCTCACTCAAAGGCGGTAATACGGTTATCCA
CAGAATCAGGGGATAACGCAGGAAAGAACATGTGAGCAAAAGGCCAGCAAAAGGCCAGGAACCGTAAAAA
GGCCGCGTTGCTGGCGTTTTTCCATAGGCTCCGCCCCCCTGACGAGCATCACAAAAATCGACGCTCAAGT
CAGAGGTGGCGAAACCCGACAGGACTATAAAGATACCAGGCGTTTCCCCCTGGAAGCTCCCTCGTGCGCT
CTCCTGTTCCGACCCTGCCGCTTACCGGATACCTGTCCGCCTTTCTCCCTTCGGGAAGCGTGGCGCTTTC
TCATAGCTCACGCTGTAGGTATCTCAGTTCGGTGTAGGTCGTTCGCTCCAAGCTGGGCTGTGTGCACGAA
CCCCCCGTTCAGCCCGACCGCTGCGCCTTATCCGGTAACTATCGTCTTGAGTCCAACCCGGTAAGACACG
ACTTATCGCCACTGGCAGCAGCCACTGGTAACAGGATTAGCAGAGCGAGGTATGTAGGCGGTGCTACAGA
GTTCTTGAAGTGGTGGCCTAACTACGGCTACACTAGAAGAACAGTATTTGGTATCTGCGCTCTGCTGAAG
CCAGTTACCTTCGGAAAAAGAGTTGGTAGCTCTTGATCCGGCAAACAAACCACCGCTGGTAGCGGTGGTT
TTTTTGTTTGCAAGCAGCAGATTACGCGCAGAAAAAAAGGATCTCAAGAAGATCCTTTGATCTTTTCTAC
GGGGTCTGACGCTCAGTGGAACGAAAACTCACGTTAAGGGATTTTGGTCATGAGATTATCAAAAAGGATC
TTCACCTAGATCCTTTTAAATTAAAAATGAAGTTTTAAATCAATCTAAAGTATATATGAGTAAACTTGGT
CTGACAGTTACCAATGCTTAATCAGTGAGGCACCTATCTCAGCGATCTGTCTATTTCGTTCATCCATAGT
TGCCTGACTCCCCGTCGTGTAGATAACTACGATACGGGAGGGCTTACCATCTGGCCCCAGTGCTGCAATG
ATACCGCGAGACCCACGCTCACCGGCTCCAGATTTATCAGCAATAAACCAGCCAGCCGGAAGGGCCGAGC
GCAGAAGTGGTCCTGCAACTTTATCCGCCTCCATCCAGTCTATTAATTGTTGCCGGGAAGCTAGAGTAAG
TAGTTCGCCAGTTAATAGTTTGCGCAACGTTGTTGCCATTGCTACAGGCATCGTGGTGTCACGCTCGTCG
TTTGGTATGGCTTCATTCAGCTCCGGTTCCCAACGATCAAGGCGAGTTACATGATCCCCCATGTTGTGCA
AAAAAGCGGTTAGCTCCTTCGGTCCTCCGATCGTTGTCAGAAGTAAGTTGGCCGCAGTGTTATCACTCAT
GGTTATGGCAGCACTGCATAATTCTCTTACTGTCATGCCATCCGTAAGATGCTTTTCTGTGACTGGTGAG
TACTCAACCAAGTCATTCTGAGAATAGTGTATGCGGCGACCGAGTTGCTCTTGCCCGGCGTCAATACGGG
ATAATACCGCGCCACATAGCAGAACTTTAAAAGTGCTCATCATTGGAAAACGTTCTTCGGGGCGAAAACT
CTCAAGGATCTTACCGCTGTTGAGATCCAGTTCGATGTAACCCACTCGTGCACCCAACTGATCTTCAGCA
TCTTTTACTTTCACCAGCGTTTCTGGGTGAGCAAAAACAGGAAGGCAAAATGCCGCAAAAAAGGGAATAA
GGGCGACACGGAAATGTTGAATACTCATACTCTTCCTTTTTCAATATTATTGAAGCATTTATCAGGGTTA
TTGTCTCATGAGCGGATACATATTTGAATGTATTTAGAAAAATAAACAAATAGGGGTTCCGCGCACATTT
CCCCGAAAAGTGCCACCTGACGTC
Features (pLannotate 1.2.2; 20 found; start..end, strand, type, name):
     28..80      -  misc_feature   bom (fragment): basis of mobility region from pBR322
    235..614     +  enhancer       CMV enhancer: human cytomegalovirus immediate early enhancer
    615..818     +  promoter       CMV promoter: human cytomegalovirus (CMV) immediate early promoter
    814..847     +  LTR            5' LTR (truncated) (fragment): truncated 5' long terminal repeat (LTR) from HIV-1
    863..881     +  promoter       T7 promoter: promoter for bacteriophage T7 RNA polymerase
   1642..1797    +  CDS            gag (fragment): GAG_HV1H2 - Experimental evidence at protein level: Swiss-Prot protein existence level 1. [p6-gag]: Plays a role in budding of the assembled particle by interacting with the host class E VPS proteins TSG101 and PDCD6IP/AIP1. From Human immunodeficiency virus type 1 group M subtype B (isolate HXB2) (HIV-1).
   1902..2126    +  polyA_signal   bGH poly(A) signal: bovine growth hormone polyadenylation signal
   2130..2151    +  promoter       SV40 promoter (fragment): SV40 enhancer and early promoter
   2172..2600    +  rep_origin     f1 ori (sequence partly withheld): f1 bacteriophage origin of replication; arrow indicates direction of (+) strand synthesis
   2614..2943    +  promoter       SV40 promoter: SV40 enhancer and early promoter
   3010..3801    +  CDS            neo: KKA2_KLEPN - Also known as kan, nptII. Experimental evidence at protein level: Swiss-Prot protein existence level 1. Resistance to kanamycin, neomycin, paromomycin, ribostamycin, butirosin and gentamicin B. From Klebsiella pneumoniae.
   3825..3983    +  CDS            ble (fragment): BLE_KLEPN - Experimental evidence at protein level: Swiss-Prot protein existence level 1. Binding protein with a strong affinity to the bleomycin family of antibiotics. Binds to CL990; an antimitotic-antibiotic compound. From Klebsiella pneumoniae.
   3978..4099    +  polyA_signal   SV40 poly(A) signal: SV40 polyadenylation signal
   4172..4188    -  protein_bind   lac operator: The lac repressor binds to the lac operator to inhibit transcription in E. coli. This inhibition can be relieved by adding lactose or isopropyl-β-D-thiogalactopyranoside (IPTG). lac repressor encoded by lacI
   4196..4226    -  promoter       lac promoter: promoter for the E. coli lac operon
   4241..4262    -  protein_bind   CAP binding site: CAP binding activates transcription in the presence of cAMP. E. coli catabolite activator protein
   4275..4367    -  CDS            lacI (fragment): lac repressor; lacI; The lac repressor binds to the lac operator to inhibit transcription in E. coli. This inhibition can be relieved by adding lactose or isopropyl-β-D-thiogalactopyranoside (IPTG).
   4550..5138    -  rep_origin     ori: high-copy-number ColE1/pMB1/pBR322/pUC origin of replication
   5309..6169    -  CDS            AmpR: β-lactamase; bla; confers resistance to ampicillin, carbenicillin, and related antibiotics
   6170..6274    -  promoter       AmpR promoter: bla
