[The description below was written by a language model from this plasmid's Addgene catalogue record and pLannotate feature annotations shown in this document.]
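Description:
pCMV-EPN-01*(ΔI) is a 6.3 kb mammalian expression plasmid built on a pCMV(WT) backbone. It is propagated in E. coli from a high-copy ColE1/pUC-type origin under ampicillin selection (AmpR with its own bla promoter). For selection in mammalian cells it carries a neomycin phosphotransferase cassette driven by the SV40 enhancer/early promoter and terminated by an SV40 poly(A) signal, conferring G418 resistance. An f1 origin and remnants of lac regulatory sequence are also annotated in the backbone.

The payload is an 849 bp synthetic, Myc-tagged open reading frame, EPN-01*(L33R), cloned between NdeI and XhoI sites. It lies downstream of the human CMV immediate-early enhancer/promoter and a T7 promoter, and upstream of the bovine growth hormone poly(A) signal. EPN-01 is a designed "enveloped protein nanocage" protein based on the self-assembling I3-01 nanocage subunit. The feature table identifies only one portion of the insert: a segment matching HIV-1 Gag p6, the region that recruits host budding factors such as TSG101 and ALIX. The remaining synthetic coding sequence and the Myc tag are not annotated.

This variant is described as an assembly mutant, with Leu33 of I3-01 (residue 50 in EPN-01 numbering) changed. The record is inconsistent about the substitution: the name, purpose and depositor comment say L33R, whereas the mutation field says alanine. The "ΔI" designation and stated purpose suggest it serves as a control for testing whether nanocage assembly is needed for the extracellular vesicle formation and release studied in the associated work.
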