Addgene plasmid #80041: pCMV-EPN-01*(ΔI)
Purpose: Expression of EPN-01 assembly mutant L33R
Depositing lab: Wesley Sundquist. Depositing organization: University of Utah. Publication: Designed proteins induce the formation of nanocage-containing extracellular vesicles. Votteler J, Ogohara C, Yi S, Hsia Y, Nattermann U, Belnap DM, King NP, Sundquist WI. Nature. 2016 Dec 8;540(7632):292-295. doi: 10.1038/nature20607. Epub 2016 Nov 30. PubMed 27919066.
Backbone
  Vector backbone: pCMV(WT)
  Backbone manufacturer: ...
  Backbone size w/o insert (bp): 5478
  Total vector size (bp): 6305
  Vector type: Mammalian Expression
  Selectable markers: Neomycin (select with G418)
Growth in bacteria
  Bacterial resistance: Ampicillin, 100 μg/mL
  Growth temperature: 37°C
  Growth strain: DH5alpha
  Copy number: High Copy
Gene/Insert
  Gene/Insert name: EPN-01*(L33R)
  Species: Synthetic
  Insert size (bp): 849
  Mutation: changed Leu33 in I3-01 to Ala
  Promoter: CMV
  Tag / fusion protein: Myc
  Cloning method: Restriction Enzyme; 5′ cloning site NdeI (not destroyed); 3′ cloning site XhoI (not destroyed)
  Sequencing primers: 5′ T7; 3′ BGHR
Terms and licenses: Academic/Nonprofit Terms; Industry Terms: Not Available to Industry
Depositor comments: Please note that the L33R mutation is numbered according to the original I3-01 protein and is L50R when numbered according to EPN-01.
How to cite: pCMV-EPN-01*(ΔI) was a gift from Wesley Sundquist (Addgene plasmid # 80041 ; http://n2t.net/addgene:80041 ; RRID:Addgene_80041)
