>Addgene plasmid #80041 | pCMV-EPN-01*(ΔI) | addgene partial sequence | sequence record 157408 | T7 5'-TAATACGACTCACTATAGGG-3'
ATTATCGATCCGGAGGTACCCGGGCGGCCGCATGGGTGCGCGTGCGTCTGGTTCTAAATCTGGCTCCGGC
TCTGACTCTGGTAGCAAAATGGAAGAGCTGTTCAAGAAACACAAGATCGTTGCCGTGCTGCGTGCCAATA
GTGTGGAAGAAGCGAAAAAGAAAGCGCTGGCGGTTTTCCGGGGCGGCGTTCATCTGATTGAAATTACCTT
TACCGTGCCGGATGCGGATACCGTGATTAAGGAACTGAGCTTTCTGAAGGAAATGGGCGCGATTATTGGT
GCGGGCACCGTGACCAGCGTGGAGCAGTGCCGTAAAGCGGTGGAAAGTGGCGCCGAATTCATTGTGAGTC
CGCACCTGGACGAGGAAATTAGCCAATTTTGCAAGGAGAAGGGTGTGTTCTATATGCCAGGCGTTATGAC
CCCGACCGAACTGGTGAAAGCCATGAAACTGGGCCATACCATCTTAAAACTGTTTCCGGGTGAGGTGGTG
GGTCCGCAGTTTGTTAAAGCGATGAAAGGTCCGTTTCCGAATGTGAAATTTGTGCCAACCGGCGGTGTTA
ATCTGGACAATGTGTGCGAATGGTTCAAAGCGGGCGTGCTGGCCGTGGGCGTGGGCAGCGCGTTAGTGAA
AGGCACCCCGGTGGAAGTGGCGGAAAAGGCCAAGGCGTTCGTTGAGAAGATTCGTGGCTGCACCGAACAG
AAACTGATTAGCGAAGAAGATCTGCAGTCTCGTCCGGAACCGACCGCACCGCCGGAAGAATCTTTCCGTT
CTGGTGTTGAAACCACCACGCCACCGCAAA
