>Addgene plasmid #80041 | pCMV-EPN-01*(ΔI) | addgene partial sequence | sequence record 157409 | BGH-rev 5'-TAGAAGGCACAGTCGAGG-3'
AGGGGCTTCATGATGTCCCCATAATTTTTGGCAGAGGGAAAAAGATCTGCTAGCAAGCTTCTCGAGTCAC
TGAGAAGACGGGTCGTTACCGAACAGAGAACGCAGAGAGGTCAGCGGGTACAGTTCTTTGTCGATCGGCT
CCTGTTTTTGCGGTGGCGTGGTGGTTTCAACACCAGAACGGAAAGATTCTTCCGGCGGTGCGGTCGGTTC
CGGACGAGACTGCAGATCTTCTTCGCTAATCAGTTTCTGTTCGGTGCAGCCACGAATCTTCTCAACGAAC
GCCTTGGCCTTTTCCGCCACTTCCACCGGGGTGCCTTTCACTAACGCGCTGCCCACGCCCACGGCCAGCA
CGCCCGCTTTGAACCATTCGCACACATTGTCCAGATTAACACCGCCGGTTGGCACAAATTTCACATTCGG
AAACGGACCTTTCATCGCTTTAACAAACTGCGGACCCACCACCTCACCCGGAAACAGTTTTAAGATGGTA
TGGCCCAGTTTCATGGCTTTCACCAGTTCGGTCGGGGTCATAACGCCTGGCATATAGAACACACCCTTCT
CCTTGCAAAATTGGCTAATTTCCTCGTCCAGGTGCGGACTCACAATGAATTCGGCGCCACTTTCCACCGC
TTTACGGCACTGCTCCACGCTGGTCACGGTGCCCGCACCAATAATCGCGCCCATTTCCTTCAGAAAGCTC
AGTTCCTTAATCACGGTATCCGCATCCGGCACGGTAAAGGTAATTTCAATCAGATGAACGCCGCCCCGGA
AAACCGCCAGCGCTTTCTTTTTCGCTTCTTCCACACTATTGGCACGCAGCACGGCAACGATCTTGTGTTT
CTTGAACAGCTCTTCCATTTTGCTAC
